>Addgene plasmid #13277 | pGEX-2TK-14-3-3 eta GST | addgene partial sequence | sequence record 19647 | 13277 with pGEX5'
GTGCATCTGTTGGATCCGGGGACCGGGAGCAGCTGCTGCAGCGGGCGCGGCTGGCCGAGCAGGCGGAGCG
CTACGACGACATGGCCTCCGCTATGAAGGCGGTGACAGAGCTGAATGAACCTCTCTCCAATGAAGATCGA
AATCTCCTCTCTGTGGCCTACAAGAATGTGGTTGGTGCCAGGCGATCTTCCTGGAGGGTCATTAGCAGCA
TTGAGCAGAAAACCATGGCTGATGGAAACGAAAAGAAATTGGAGAAAGTTAAAGCTTACCGGGAGAAGAT
TGAGAAGGAGCTGGAGACAGTTTGCAATGATGTCCTGTCTCTGCTTGACAAGTTCCTGATCAAGAACTGC
AATGATTTCCAGTATGAGAGCAAGGTGTTTTACCTGAAAATGAAGGGTGATTACTACCGCTACTTAGCAG
AGGTCGCTTCTGGGGAGAAGAAAAACAGTGTGGTCGAAGCTTCTGAAGCTGCCTACAAGGAAGCCTTTGA
AATCAGCAAAGAGCAGATGCAACCCACGCATCCCATCCGGCTGGGCCTGGCCCTCAACTTCTCCGTGTTC
TACTATGAGATCCAGAATGCACCTGAGCAAGCCTGCCTCTTAGCCAAACAAGCCTTCGATGATGCCATAA
CTGAGCTGGACACACTAAACGAGGATTCCTATAAGGACTCCACG
