[The description below was written by a language model from this plasmid's Addgene catalogue record.]
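Description:
pGEX-2TK-14-3-3 eta GST is a bacterial expression plasmid built on the commercial pGEX-2TK backbone (about 5 kb without insert) for producing human 14-3-3 eta, the product of the YWHAH gene, as a glutathione S-transferase fusion protein in E. coli. It is maintained as a high-copy plasmid under ampicillin selection. The record includes no feature table, so the promoter and origin are not explicitly listed. As general background, pGEX-series vectors drive expression of the GST fusion from an IPTG-inducible tac promoter, carry a lacI repressor gene and use a pBR322-type origin. The 2TK variant places a thrombin cleavage site and a protein kinase A phosphorylation site between GST and the cloned protein, which allows tag removal or in vitro radiolabelling.

The 14-3-3 eta coding sequence was inserted between the BamHI and EcoRI sites, in frame with the N-terminal GST tag supplied by the backbone. Whether either site survived cloning is not recorded. The depositor notes that the insert lacks its native stop codon, so translation terminates at the vector's stop codons. The expressed protein therefore carries a short extra C-terminal extension derived from vector sequence, an artefact said to be corrected in related HA-tagged constructs.

The construct suits glutathione-affinity purification of recombinant 14-3-3 eta and GST pull-down or binding assays. This fits the associated work on the structural basis of phosphopeptide recognition by 14-3-3 proteins, where purified isoforms were used to study binding specificity.
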