Addgene plasmid #13277: pGEX-2TK-14-3-3 eta GST
Depositing lab: Michael Yaffe. Depositing organization: Massachusetts Institute of Technology. Publication: The structural basis for 14-3-3:phosphopeptide binding specificity. Yaffe MB, Rittinger K, Volinia S, Caron PR, Aitken A, Leffers H, Gamblin SJ, Smerdon SJ, Cantley LC. Cell. 1997 Dec 26. 91(7):961-71. 10.1016/S0092-8674(00)80487-0 PubMed 9428519.
Backbone
  Vector backbone: pGEX-2TK
  Backbone manufacturer: Amersham
  Backbone size w/o insert (bp): 4969
  Vector type: Bacterial Expression
Growth in bacteria
  Bacterial resistance: Ampicillin, 100 μg/mL
  Growth temperature: 37°C
  Growth strain: DH5alpha
  Copy number: High Copy
Gene/Insert
  Gene/Insert name: 14-3-3 eta
  Species: H. sapiens (human)
  Entrez Gene: YWHAH (a.k.a. YWHA1)
  Tag / fusion protein: GST (N terminal on backbone)
  Cloning method: Restriction Enzyme; 5′ cloning site BamHI (unknown if destroyed); 3′ cloning site EcoRI (unknown if destroyed)
  Sequencing primers: 5′ pGEX
Terms and licenses: Academic/Nonprofit Terms; Industry Terms: Not Available to Industry
Depositor comments: Uses stop codons of pGEX-2TK rather than 14-3-3 and contains a small extra C-terminal extension. This has been corrected in the HA-tagged constructs.
How to cite: pGEX-2TK-14-3-3 eta GST was a gift from Michael Yaffe (Addgene plasmid # 13277 ; http://n2t.net/addgene:13277 ; RRID:Addgene_13277)
